>Addgene plasmid #132738 | pYZ_PluxB_3WJrep_N19_trigger | addgene full sequence | sequence record 261785 | Addgene NGS Result
GGGACCTAACATAAACTTGTTAGGTGCGTAGATCTGATTAGTGTGAGAAAAAAGCCCGCACCTGACAGTG
CGGGCTTTTTTTTTCGAGTCTACAGACTAAGCGCAGAATTGTGTCGTCAGTACCGGCATAACCAAGCCTA
TGCCTACAGCATCCAGGGTGACGGTGCCGAGGATGACGATGAGCGCATTGTTAGATTTCATACACGGTGC
CTGACTGCGTTAGCAATTTAACTGTGATAAACTACCGCATTAAAGCTTATCGATGATAAGCTGTCAAACA
TGAGAATTCTTGAAGACGAAAGGGCCTCGTGATACGCCTATTTTTATAGGTTAATGTCATGATAATAATG
GTTTCTTAGACGTCAGGTGGCACTTTTCGGGGAAATGTGCGCGGAACCCCTATTTGTTTATTTTTCTAAA
TACATTCAAATATGTATCCGCTCATGAGACAATAACCCTGATAAATGCTTCAATAATATTGAAAAAGGAA
GAGTATGAGTATTCAACATTTCCGTGTCGCCCTTATTCCCTTTTTTGCGGCATTTTGCCTTCCTGTTTTT
GCTCACCCAGAAACGCTGGTGAAAGTAAAAGATGCTGAAGATCAGTTGGGTGCACGAGTGGGTTACATCG
AACTGGATCTCAACAGCGGTAAGATCCTTGAGAGTTTTCGCCCCGAAGAACGTTTTCCAATGATGAGCAC
TTTTAAAGTTCTGCTATGTGGCGCGGTATTATCCCGTGTTGACGCCGGGCAAGAGCAACTCGGTCGCCGC
ATACACTATTCTCAGAATGACTTGGTTGAGTACTCACCAGTCACAGAAAAGCATCTTACGGATGGCATGA
CAGTAAGAGAATTATGCAGTGCTGCCATAACCATGAGTGATAACACTGCGGCCAACTTACTTCTGACAAC
GATCGGAGGACCGAAGGAGCTAACCGCTTTTTTGCACAACATGGGGGATCATGTAACTCGCCTTGATCGT
TGGGAACCGGAGCTGAATGAAGCCATACCAAACGACGAGCGTGACACCACGATGCCTGCAGCAATGGCAA
CAACGTTGCGCAAACTATTAACTGGCGAACTACTTACTCTAGCTTCCCGGCAACAATTAATAGACTGGAT
GGAGGCGGATAAAGTTGCAGGACCACTTCTGCGCTCGGCCCTTCCGGCTGGCTGGTTTATTGCTGATAAA
TCTGGAGCCGGTGAGCGTGGGTCTCGCGGTATCATTGCAGCACTGGGGCCAGATGGTAAGCCCTCCCGTA
TCGTAGTTATCTACACGACGGGGAGTCAGGCAACTATGGATGAACGAAATAGACAGATCGCTGAGATAGG
TGCCTCACTGATTAAGCATTGGTAACTGTCAGACCAAGTTTACTCATATATACTTTAGATTGATTTAAAA
CTTCATTTTTAATTTAAAAGGATCTAGGTGAAGATCCTTTTTGATAATCTCATGACCAAAATCCCTTAAC
GTGAGTTTTCGTTCCACTGAGCGTCAGACCCCGTAGAAAAGATCAAAGGATCTTCTTGAGATCCTTTTTT
TCTGCGCGTAATCTGCTGCTTGCAAACAAAAAAACCACCGCTACCAGCGGTGGTTTGTTTGCCGGATCAA
GAGCTACCAACTCTTTTTCCGAAGGTAACTGGCTTCAGCAGAGCGCAGATACCAAATACTGTCCTTCTAG
TGTAGCCGTAGTTAGGCCACCACTTCAAGAACTCTGTAGCACCGCCTACATACCTCGCTCTGCTAATCCT
GTTACCAGTGGCTGCTGCCAGTGGCGATAAGTCGTGTCTTACCGGGTTGGACTCAAGACGATAGTTACCG
GATAAGGCGCAGCGGTCGGGCTGAACGGGGGGTTCGTGCACACAGCCCAGCTTGGAGCGAACGACCTACA
CCGAACTGAGATACCTACAGCGTGAGCTATGAGAAAGCGCCACGCTTCCCGAAGGGAGAAAGGCGGACAG
GTATCCGGTAAGCGGCAGGGTCGGAACAGGAGAGCGCACGAGGGAGCTTCCAGGGGGAAACGCCTGGTAT
CTTTATAGTCCTGTCGGGTTTCGCCACCTCTGACTTGAGCGTCGATTTTTGTGATGCTCGTCAGGGGGGC
GGAGCCTATGGAAAAACGCCAGCAACGCGGCCTTTTTACGGTTCCTGGCCTTTTGCTGGCCTTTTGCTCA
CATGTTCTTTCCTGCGTTATCCCCTGATTCTGTGGATAACCGTATTACCGCCTTTGAGTGAGCTGATACC
GCTCGCCGCAGCCGAACGACCGAGCGCAGCGAGTCAGTGAGCGAGGAAGCGGAAGAGCGCCTGATGCGGT
ATTTTCTCCTTACGCATCTGTGCGGTATTTCACACCGCAATGGTGCACTCTCAGTACAATCTGCTCTGAT
GCCGCATAGTTAAGCCAGTATACACTCCGCTATCGCTACGTGACTGGGTCATGGCTGCGCCCCGACACCC
GCCAACACCCGCTGACGCGCCCTGACGGGCTTGTCTGCTCCCGGCATCCGCTTACAGACAAGCTGTGACC
GTCTCCGGGAGCTGCATGTGTCAGAGGTTTTCACCGTCATCACCGAAACGCGCGAGGCAGCTGCGGTAAA
GCTCATCAGCGTGGTCGTGAAGCGATTCACAGATGTCTGCCTGTTCATCCGCGTCCAGCTCGTTGAGTTT
CTCCAGAAGCGTTAATGTCTGGCTTCTGATAAAGCGGGCCATGTTAAGGGCGGTTTTTTCCTGTTTGGTC
ACTGATGCCTCCGTGTAAGGGGGATTTCTGTTCATGGGGGTAATGATACCGATGAAACGAGAGAGGATGC
TCACGATACGGGTTACTGATGATGAACATGCCCGGTTACTGGAACGTTGTGAGGGTAAACAACTGGCGGT
ATGGATGCGGCGGGACCAGAGAAAAATCACTCAGGGTCAATGCCAGCGCTTCGTTAATACAGATGTAGGT
GTTCCACAGGGTAGCCAGCAGCATCCTGCGATGCAGATCCGGAACATAATGGTGCAGGGCGCTGACTTCC
GCGTTTCCAGACTTTACGAAACACGGAAACCGAAGACCATTCATGTTGTTGCTCAGGTCGCAGACGTTTT
GCAGCAGCAGTCGCTTCACGTTCGCTCGCGTATCGGTGATTCATTCTGCTAACCAGTAAGGCAACCCCGC
CAGCCTAGCCGGGTCCTCAACGACAGGAGCACGATCATGCGCACCCGTGGCCAGGACCCAACGCTGCCCG
AGATGCGCCGCGTGCGGCTGCTGGAGATGGCGGACGCGATGGATATGTTCTGCCAAGGGTTGGTTTGCGC
ATTCACAGTTCTCCGCAAGAATTGATTGGCTCCAATTCTTGGAGTGGTGAATCCGTTAGCGAGGTGCCGC
CGGCTTCCATTCAGGTCGAGGTGGCCCGGCTCCATGCACCGCGACGCAACGCGGGGAGGCAGACAAGGTA
TAGGGCGGCGCCTACAATCCATGCCAACCCGTTCCATGTGCTCGCCGAGGCGGCATAAATCGCCGTGACG
ATCAGCGGTCCAATGATCGAAGTTAGGCTGGTAAGAGCCGCGAGCGATCCTTGAAGCTGTCCCTGATGGT
CGTCATCTACCTGCCTGGACAGCATGGCCTGCAACGCGGGCATCCCGATGCCGCCGGAAGCGAGAAGAAT
CATAATGGGGAAGGCCATCCAGCCTCGCGTCGCGAACGCCAGCAAGACGTAGCCCAGCGCGTCGGCCGCC
ATGCCGGCGATAATGGCCTGCTTCTCGCCGAAACGTTTGGTGGCGGGACCAGTGACGAAGGCTTGAGCGA
GGGCGTGCAAGATTCCGAATACCGCAAGCGACAGGCCGATCATCGTCGCGCTCCAGCGAAAGCGGTCCTC
GCCGAAAATGACCCAGAGCGCTGCCGGCACCTGTCCTACGAGTTGCATGATAAAGAAGACAGTCATAAGT
GCGGCGACGATAGTCATGCCCCGCGCCCACCGGAAGGAGCTGACTGGGTTGAAGGCTCTCAAGGGCATCG
GTCGAGATCCCGGTGCCTAATGAGTGAGCTAACTTACATTAATTGCGTTGCGCTCACTGCCCGCTTTCCA
GTCGGGAAACCTGTCGTGCCAGCTGCATTAATGAATCGGCCAACGCGCGGGGAGAGGCGGTTTGCGTATT
GGGCGCCAGGGTGGTTTTTCTTTTCACCAGTGAGACGGGCAACAGCTGATTGCCCTTCACCGCCTGGCCC
TGAGAGAGTTGCAGCAAGCGGTCCACGCTGGTTTGCCCCAGCAGGCGAAAATCCTGTTTGATGGTGGTTA
ACGGCGGGATATAACATGAGCTGTCTTCGGTATCGTCGTATCCCACTACCGAGATATCCGCACCAACGCG
CAGCCCGGACTCGGTAATGGCGCGCATTGCGCCCAGCGCCATCTGATCGTTGGCAACCAGCATCGCAGTG
GGAACGATGCCCTCATTCAGCATTTGCATGGTTTGTTGAAAACCGGACATGGCACTCCAGTCGCCTTCCC
GTTCCGCTATCGGCTGAATTTGATTGCGAGTGAGATATTTATGCCAGCCAGCCAGACGCAGACGCGCCGA
GACAGAACTTAATGGGCCCGCTAACAGCGCGATTTGCTGGTGACCCAATGCGACCAGATGCTCCACGCCC
AGTCGCGTACCGTCTTCATGGGAGAAAATAATACTGTTGATGGGTGTCTGGTCAGAGACATCAAGAAATA
ACGCCGGAACATTAGTGCAGGCAGCTTCCACAGCAATGGCATCCTGGTCATCCAGCGGATAGTTAATGAT
CAGCCCACTGACGCGTTGCGCGAGAAGATTGTGCACCGCCGCTTTACAGGCTTCGACGCCGCTTCGTTCT
ACCATCGACACCACCACGCTGGCACCCAGTTGATCGGCGCGAGATTTAATCGCCGCGACAATTTGCGACG
GCGCGTGCAGGGCCAGACTGGAGGTGGCAACGCCAATCAGCAACGACTGTTTGCCCGCCAGTTGTTGTGC
CACGCGGTTGGGAATGTAATTCAGCTCCGCCATCGCCGCTTCCACTTTTTCCCGCGTTTTCGCAGAAACG
TGGCTGGCCTGGTTCACCACGCGGGAAACGGTCTGATAAGAGACACCGGCATACTCTGCGACATCGTATA
ACGTTACTGGTTTCACATTCACCACCCTGAATTGACTCTCTTCCGGGCGCTATCATGCCATACCGCGAAA
GGTTTTGCGCCATTCGATGGTGTCCGGGATCTCGACGCTCTCCCTTATGCGACTCCTGCATTAGGAAGCA
GCCCAGTAGTAGGTTGAGGCCGTTGAGCACCGCCGCCGCAAGGAATGGTGCATGCAAGGAGATGGCGCCC
AACAGTCCCCCGGCCACGGGGCCTGCCACCATACCCACGCCGAAACAAGCGCTCATGAGCCCGAAGTGGC
GAGCCCGATCTTCCCCATCGGTGATGTCGGCGATATAGGCGCCAGCAACCGCACCTGTGGCGCCGGTGAT
GCCGGCCACGATGCGTCCGGCGTAGAGGATCGAGATCTCGGAAATCAAACGCACAGTTCGTTAGTGTCGG
ACCTGTAGGATCGTACAGGTTTACGCAAGAAAATGGTTTGTTACAGTCGAATAAA
Features (pLannotate 1.2.2; 13 found; start..end, strand, type, name):
    118..201     -  CDS            TcR (fragment): tetracycline efflux protein; tet; confers resistance to tetracycline
    249..277     -  promoter       tet promoter: E. coli promoter for tetracycline efflux protein gene
    390..494     +  promoter       AmpR promoter: bla
    495..1355    +  CDS            AmpR: β-lactamase; bla; confers resistance to ampicillin, carbenicillin, and related antibiotics
   1526..2114    +  rep_origin     ori: high-copy-number ColE1/pMB1/pBR322/pUC origin of replication
   2300..2439    -  misc_feature   bom: basis of mobility region from pBR322
   2541..2732    -  CDS            rop: Rop protein, which maintains plasmids at low copy number; rop
   2749..3129    +  CDS            YPB1_ECOLX: Protein predicted: Swiss-Prot protein existence level 4. From Escherichia coli.
   3371..3995    -  CDS            TcR (fragment): tetracycline efflux protein; tet; confers resistance to tetracycline
   4010..4031    -  protein_bind   CAP binding site: CAP binding activates transcription in the presence of cAMP. E. coli catabolite activator protein
   4044..5126    -  CDS            lacI: lac repressor; lacI; The lac repressor binds to the lac operator to inhibit transcription in E. coli. This inhibition can be relieved by adding lactose or isopropyl-β-D-thiogalactopyranoside (IPTG).
   5127..5204    -  promoter       lacI promoter: lacI
   5212..5491    -  CDS            TcR (fragment): tetracycline efflux protein; tet; confers resistance to tetracycline
