[The description below was written by a language model from this plasmid's Addgene catalogue record and pLannotate feature annotations shown in this document.]
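Description:
pYZ_PluxB_3WJrep_N19_trigger is a bacterial expression plasmid built on the pET15b backbone and carrying a small synthetic insert (142 bp, introduced by Gibson cloning) that places the trigger RNA for three-way junction (3WJ) repressor number 19 under control of the PluxB promoter. The payload is a non-coding RNA rather than a protein. In the 3WJ repressor system, a de novo-designed riboregulator in the 5′ region of a target mRNA permits translation by default, and binding of the cognate trigger RNA refolds it into a three-way junction structure that blocks translation. This plasmid supplies the trigger half of that pair. It is intended for use with a matching switch/reporter construct, which is not part of this record. PluxB is a lux-type quorum-sensing promoter, so induction presumably relies on a LuxR-type activator and an acyl-homoserine lactone signal. No luxR gene appears among the annotated features, and the record does not say where the regulator comes from.

The annotated 5,585 nt sequence shows the expected pET15b scaffold. It has the AmpR promoter and β-lactamase gene for ampicillin selection, a ColE1/pMB1-type origin with the bom site and rop gene, and lacI with its own promoter. Several nonfunctional fragments of the tetracycline resistance gene, along with the tet promoter, remain from the pBR322 lineage. The catalogue lists the plasmid as high copy, although rop is normally associated with reduced copy number. The automated annotation did not detect the PluxB promoter or the trigger sequence, so their exact position and any terminator are not documented here. The construct is used for inducible trigger expression in E. coli when characterising translational repressors and building multi-input RNA-based logic circuits.
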