Addgene plasmid #132738: pYZ_PluxB_3WJrep_N19_trigger
Purpose: Inducible expression of 3WJ repressor index 19 trigger RNA via the PluxB promoter
Depositing lab: Alexander Green & Peng Yin. Depositing organization: Arizona State University. Publication: De novo-designed translation-repressing riboregulators for multi-input cellular logic. Kim J, Zhou Y, Carlson PD, Teichmann M, Chaudhary S, Simmel FC, Silver PA, Collins JJ, Lucks JB, Yin P, Green AA. Nat Chem Biol. 2019 Dec;15(12):1173-1182. doi: 10.1038/s41589-019-0388-1. Epub 2019 Nov 4. PubMed 31686032.
Backbone
  Vector backbone: pET15b
  Backbone size w/o insert (bp): 5446
  Vector type: Bacterial Expression
Growth in bacteria
  Bacterial resistance: Ampicillin, 100 μg/mL
  Growth temperature: 37°C
  Growth strain: DH5alpha
  Copy number: High Copy
Gene/Insert
  Gene/Insert name: PluxB_3WJrep_N19_trigger
  Species: Synthetic
  Insert size (bp): 142
  Cloning method: Gibson Cloning
  Sequencing primers: 5′ CCTGCCACCATACCCACGC
Terms and licenses: Academic/Nonprofit Terms; Industry Terms: Not Available to Industry
Depositor comments: Please visit https://www.biorxiv.org/content/10.1101/501783v1 for bioRxiv preprint.
How to cite: pYZ_PluxB_3WJrep_N19_trigger was a gift from Alexander Green & Peng Yin (Addgene plasmid # 132738 ; http://n2t.net/addgene:132738 ; RRID:Addgene_132738)
