>Addgene plasmid #132738 | pYZ_PluxB_3WJrep_N19_trigger | depositor partial sequence | sequence record 255225 | inducible 3WJ repressor trigger N19 with terminator_2
ACCTGTAGGATCGTACAGGTTTACGCAAGAAAATGGTTTGTTACAGTCGAATAAAGGGACCTAACATAAA
CTTGTTAGGTGCGTAGATCTGATTAGTGTGAGAAAAAAGCCCGCACCTGACAGTGCGGGCTTTTTTTTTC
GA
